Addgene plasmid #66886: pTER RB1shRNA human
Purpose: Doxycycline-regulated mammalian expression vector for expressing shRNA against RB1
Depositing lab: Maria Alvarado-Kristensson. Depositing organization: Lund University. Publication: Tumors with nonfunctional retinoblastoma protein are killed by reduced gamma-tubulin levels. Ehlen A, Rossello CA, von Stedingk K, Hoog G, Nilsson E, Pettersson HM, Jirstrom K, Alvarado-Kristensson M. J Biol Chem. 2012 May 18;287(21):17241-7. doi: 10.1074/jbc.M112.357038. Epub 2012 Apr 6. PubMed 22493456.
Backbone
  Vector backbone: pTER
  Backbone manufacturer: A gift from Dr. Marc van de Wetering (PMID: 12776180)
  Vector type: Mammalian Expression, RNAi
  Selectable markers: Zeocin
Growth in bacteria
  Bacterial resistance: Ampicillin, 100 μg/mL
  Growth temperature: 37°C
  Growth strain: DH5alpha
  Copy number: High Copy
Gene/Insert
  Gene/Insert name: retinoblastoma 1
  gRNA/shRNA sequence: GAACGATTATCCATTCAAA
  Species: H. sapiens (human)
  Entrez Gene: RB1 (a.k.a. OSRC, PPP1R130, RB, p105-Rb, p110-RB1, pRb, pp110)
  Promoter: H1 Tet
  Cloning method: Restriction Enzyme; 5′ cloning site BglII (not destroyed); 3′ cloning site HindIII (not destroyed)
  Sequencing primers: 5′ pQE promoter; 3′ BGH-rev
Terms and licenses: Academic/Nonprofit Terms; Industry Terms: Not Available to Industry
How to cite: pTER RB1shRNA human was a gift from Maria Alvarado-Kristensson (Addgene plasmid # 66886 ; http://n2t.net/addgene:66886 ; RRID:Addgene_66886)
