[The description below was written by a language model from this plasmid's Addgene catalogue record.]
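Description:
pTER RB1shRNA human is a mammalian RNAi plasmid built on the pTER backbone, designed for doxycycline-regulated knockdown of the human retinoblastoma 1 gene (RB1, encoding pRb/p105-Rb). It is propagated in E. coli as a high-copy plasmid under ampicillin selection. It also carries a Zeocin marker so that transfected mammalian cells that have stably taken up the construct can be selected. The record provides only catalogue fields, with no feature table, so elements such as the bacterial origin of replication or the promoter driving the Zeocin marker are not specified.

The payload is a short hairpin RNA directed against a 19-nucleotide target in the RB1 transcript, cloned as a restriction fragment between BglII and HindIII sites, both of which remain intact. Expression is driven by the "H1 Tet" promoter, a version of the RNA polymerase III H1 promoter modified to include a tetracycline operator. In cells that also express the Tet repressor, the repressor binds the operator and blocks hairpin transcription. Adding doxycycline releases the repressor, the shRNA is transcribed and processed by the cellular RNAi machinery, and RB1 mRNA is depleted. The Tet repressor is generally supplied separately in this kind of system, and the record does not indicate that this plasmid encodes it.

The construct is suited to making stable human cell lines in which RB1 can be silenced on demand. The associated publication concerns the sensitivity of tumours lacking functional retinoblastoma protein to reduced gamma-tubulin levels, which suggests the plasmid was used to model loss of RB1 function in that context.
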