>Addgene plasmid #66886 | pTER RB1shRNA human | depositor partial sequence | sequence record 114780 | RB1 shRNA Sequence with partial flanking BglII and HindIII overhangs
GATCCCGAACGATTATCATTCAAATTCAAGAGATTTGAATGGATAATCGTTCTTTTTGGAAA
