>Addgene plasmid #66886 | pTER RB1shRNA human | addgene partial sequence | sequence record 117155 | pQE-Fwd 5'-CCCGAAAAGTGCCACCTG-3'
ACGCTGACGTCATCAACCCGCTCCAAGGAATCGCGGGCCCAGTGTCACTAGGCGGGAACACCCAGCGCGC
GTGCGCCCTGGCAGGAAGATGGCTGTGAGGGACAGGGGAGTGGCGCCCTGCAATATTTGCATGTCGCTAT
GTGTTCTGGGAAATCACCATAAACGTGAAATGTCTTTGGATTTGGGAATCTTATAAGTTCCCTATCAGTG
ATAGAGATCCCGAACGATTATCATTCAAATTCAAGAGATTTGAATGGATAATCGTTCTTTTTGGAAAAGC
TTGGTACCGAGCTCGGATCCACTAGTCCAGTGTGGTGGAATTCTGCAGATATCCAGCACAGTGGCGGCCG
CTCGAGTCTAGAGGGCCCGTTTAAACCCGCTGATCAGCCTCGACTGTGCCTTCTAGTTGCCAGCCATCTG
TTGTTTGCCCCTCCCCCGTGCCTTCCTTGACCCTGGAAGGTGCCACTCCCACTGTCCTTTCCTAATAAAA
TGAGGAAATTGCATCGCATTGTCTGAGTAGGTGTCATTCTATTCTGGGGGGTGGGGTGGGGCAGGACAGC
AAGGGGGAGGATTGGGAAGACAATAGCAGGCATGCTGGGGATGCGGTGGGCTCTATGGCTTCTGAGGCGG
AAAGAACCAGCTGGGGCTCTAGGGGGTATCCCC
[124 nt withheld, positions 664-787]
CGCCGGCTTTCC
