>Addgene plasmid #66886 | pTER RB1shRNA human | addgene partial sequence | sequence record 117305 | BGH-rev 5'-TAGAAGGCACAGTCGAGG-3'
GAGCGGCCGCCACTGTGCTGGATATCTGCAGAATTCCACCACACTGGACTAGTGGATCCGAGCTCGGTAC
CAAGCTTTTCCAAAAAGAACGATTATCCATTCAAATCTCTTGAATTTGAATGATAATCGTTCGGGATCTC
TATCACTGATAGGGAACTTATAAGATTCCCAAATCCAAAGACATTTCACGTTTATGGTGATTTCCCAGAA
CACATAGCGACATGCAAATATTGCAGGGCGCCACTCCCCTGTCCCTCACAGCCATCTTCCTGCCAGGGCG
CACGCGCGCTGGGTGTTCCCGCCTAGTGACACTGGGCCCGCGATTCCTTGGAGCGGGTTGATGACGTCAG
CGTTCGAATTCCTGCAGCCCGGGGGATCTCCCGATCCGTCGACGTCAGGTGGCACTTTTCGGGGAAATGT
GCGCGGAACCCCTATTTGTTTATTTTTCTAAATACATTCAAATATGTATCCGCTCATGAGACAATAACCC
TGATAAATGCTTCAATAATATTGAAAAAGGAAGAGTATGAGTATTCAACATTTCCGTGTCGCCCTTATTC
CCTTTTTTGCGGCATTTTGCCTTCCTGTTTTTGCTCACCCAGAAACGCTGGTGAAAGTAAAAGATGCTGA
AGATCAGTTGGGTGCACGAGTGGGTTACATCGAACTGGATCTCAACAGCGGTAAGATCCTTGAGAGTTTT
CGCCCCGAAGAACGTTTTCCAATGATGAGCACTTTTAAAGTTCTGCTATGTGGCGCGGTATTATCCCGTA
TTGACGCCGGGCAAGAGCAACTCGGTCGCCGCATACACTATTCTCAGAATGACTTGGTTGAGTACTCACC
AGTCACAGAA
